>Addgene plasmid #208316 | ABE-RA5.5 | addgene full sequence | sequence record 410386 | Addgene NGS Result
TCTGGCCGCCAAGAACCTGTCCGACGCCATCCTGCTGAGCGACATCCTGAGAGTGAACACCGAGATCACC
AAGGCCCCCCTGAGCGCCTCTATGATCAAGAGATACGACGAGCACCACCAGGACCTGACCCTGCTGAAAG
CTCTCGTGCGGCAGCAGCTGCCTGAGAAGTACAAAGAGATTTTCTTCGACCAGAGCAAGAACGGCTACGC
CGGCTACATTGACGGCGGAGCCAGCCAGGAAGAGTTCTACAAGTTCATCAAGCCCATCCTGGAAAAGATG
GACGGCACCGAGGAACTGCTCGTGAAGCTGAACAGAGAGGACCTGCTGCGGAAGCAGCGGACCTTCGACA
ACGGCAGCATCCCCCACCAGATCCACCTGGGAGAGCTGCACGCCATTCTGCGGCGGCAGGAAGATTTTTA
CCCATTCCTGAAGGACAACCGGGAAAAGATCGAGAAGATCCTGACCTTCCGCATCCCCTACTACGTGGGC
CCTCTGGCCAGGGGAAACAGCAGATTCGCCTGGATGACCAGAAAGAGCGAGGAAACCATCACCCCCTGGA
ACTTCGAGGAAGTGGTGGACAAGGGCGCTTCCGCCCAGAGCTTCATCGAGCGGATGACCAACTTCGATAA
GAACCTGCCCAACGAGAAGGTGCTGCCCAAGCACAGCCTGCTGTACGAGTACTTCACCGTGTATAACGAG
CTGACCAAAGTGAAATACGTGACCGAGGGAATGAGAAAGCCCGCCTTCCTGAGCGGCGAGCAGAAAAAGG
CCATCGTGGACCTGCTGTTCAAGACCAACCGGAAAGTGACCGTGAAGCAGCTGAAAGAGGACTACTTCAA
GAAAATCGAGTGCTTCGACTCCGTGGAAATCTCCGGCGTGGAAGATCGGTTCAACGCCTCCCTGGGCACA
TACCACGATCTGCTGAAAATTATCAAGGACAAGGACTTCCTGGACAATGAGGAAAACGAGGACATTCTGG
AAGATATCGTGCTGACCCTGACACTGTTTGAGGACAGAGAGATGATCGAGGAACGGCTGAAAACCTATGC
CCACCTGTTCGACGACAAAGTGATGAAGCAGCTGAAGCGGCGGAGATACACCGGCTGGGGCAGGCTGAGC
CGGAAGCTGATCAACGGCATCCGGGACAAGCAGTCCGGCAAGACAATCCTGGATTTCCTGAAGTCCGACG
GCTTCGCCAACAGAAACTTCATGCAGCTGATCCACGACGACAGCCTGACCTTTAAAGAGGACATCCAGAA
AGCCCAGGTGTCCGGCCAGGGCGATAGCCTGCACGAGCACATTGCCAATCTGGCCGGCAGCCCCGCCATT
AAGAAGGGCATCCTGCAGACAGTGAAGGTGGTGGACGAGCTCGTGAAAGTGATGGGCCGGCACAAGCCCG
AGAACATCGTGATCGAAATGGCCAGAGAGAACCAGACCACCCAGAAGGGACAGAAGAACAGCCGCGAGAG
AATGAAGCGGATCGAAGAGGGCATCAAAGAGCTGGGCAGCCAGATCCTGAAAGAACACCCCGTGGAAAAC
ACCCAGCTGCAGAACGAGAAGCTGTACCTGTACTACCTGCAGAATGGGCGGGATATGTACGTGGACCAGG
AACTGGACATCAACCGGCTGTCCGACTACGATGTGGACCATATCGTGCCTCAGAGCTTTCTGAAGGACGA
CTCCATCGACAACAAGGTGCTGACCAGAAGCGACAAGAACCGGGGCAAGAGCGACAACGTGCCCTCCGAA
GAGGTCGTGAAGAAGATGAAGAACTACTGGCGGCAGCTGCTGAACGCCAAGCTGATTACCCAGAGAAAGT
TCGACAATCTGACCAAGGCCGAGAGAGGCGGCCTGAGCGAACTGGATAAGGCCGGCTTCATCAAGAGACA
GCTGGTGGAAACCCGGCAGATCACAAAGCACGTGGCACAGATCCTGGACTCCCGGATGAACACTAAGTAC
GACGAGAATGACAAGCTGATCCGGGAAGTGAAAGTGATCACCCTGAAGTCCAAGCTGGTGTCCGATTTCC
GGAAGGATTTCCAGTTTTACAAAGTGCGCGAGATCAACAACTACCACCACGCCCACGACGCCTACCTGAA
CGCCGTCGTGGGAACCGCCCTGATCAAAAAGTACCCTAAGCTGGAAAGCGAGTTCGTGTACGGCGACTAC
AAGGTGTACGACGTGCGGAAGATGATCGCCAAGAGCGAGCAGGAAATCGGCAAGGCTACCGCCAAGTACT
TCTTCTACAGCAACATCATGAACTTTTTCAAGACCGAGATTACCCTGGCCAACGGCGAGATCCGGAAGCG
GCCTCTGATCGAGACAAACGGCGAAACCGGGGAGATCGTGTGGGATAAGGGCCGGGATTTTGCCACCGTG
CGGAAAGTGCTGAGCATGCCCCAAGTGAATATCGTGAAAAAGACCGAGGTGCAGACAGGCGGCTTCAGCA
AAGAGTCTATCCTGCCCAAGAGGAACAGCGATAAGCTGATCGCCAGAAAGAAGGACTGGGACCCTAAGAA
GTACGGCGGCTTCGACAGCCCCACCGTGGCCTATTCTGTGCTGGTGGTGGCCAAAGTGGAAAAGGGCAAG
TCCAAGAAACTGAAGAGTGTGAAAGAGCTGCTGGGGATCACCATCATGGAAAGAAGCAGCTTCGAGAAGA
ATCCCATCGACTTTCTGGAAGCCAAGGGCTACAAAGAAGTGAAAAAGGACCTGATCATCAAGCTGCCTAA
GTACTCCCTGTTCGAGCTGGAAAACGGCCGGAAGAGAATGCTGGCCTCTGCCGGCGAACTGCAGAAGGGA
AACGAACTGGCCCTGCCCTCCAAATATGTGAACTTCCTGTACCTGGCCAGCCACTATGAGAAGCTGAAGG
GCTCCCCCGAGGATAATGAGCAGAAACAGCTGTTTGTGGAACAGCACAAGCACTACCTGGACGAGATCAT
CGAGCAGATCAGCGAGTTCTCCAAGAGAGTGATCCTGGCCGACGCTAATCTGGACAAAGTGCTGTCCGCC
TACAACAAGCACCGGGATAAGCCCATCAGAGAGCAGGCCGAGAATATCATCCACCTGTTTACCCTGACCA
ATCTGGGAGCCCCTGCCGCCTTCAAGTACTTTGACACCACCATCGACCGGAAGAGGTACACCAGCACCAA
AGAGGTGCTGGACGCCACCCTGATCCACCAGAGCATCACCGGCCTGTACGAGACACGGATCGACCTGTCT
CAGCTGGGAGGTGACTCTGGCGGCTCAAAAAGAACCGCCGACGGCAGCGAATTCGAGCCCAAGAAGAAGA
GGAAAGTCTAACCGGTCATCATCACCATCACCATTGAGTTTAAACCCGCTGATCAGCCTCGACTGTGCCT
TCTAGTTGCCAGCCATCTGTTGTTTGCCCCTCCCCCGTGCCTTCCTTGACCCTGGAAGGTGCCACTCCCA
CTGTCCTTTCCTAATAAAATGAGGAAATTGCATCGCATTGTCTGAGTAGGTGTCATTCTATTCTGGGGGG
TGGGGTGGGGCAGGACAGCAAGGGGGAGGATTGGGAAGACAATAGCAGGCATGCTGGGGATGCGGTGGGC
TCTATGGCTTCTGAGGCGGAAAGAACCAGCTGGGGCTCGATACCGTCGACCTCTAGCTAGAGCTTGGCGT
AATCATGGTCATAGCTGTTTCCTGTGTGAAATTGTTATCCGCTCACAATTCCACACAACATACGAGCCGG
AAGCATAAAGTGTAAAGCCTAGGGTGCCTAATGAGTGAGCTAACTCACATTAATTGCGTTGCGCTCACTG
CCCGCTTTCCAGTCGGGAAACCTGTCGTGCCAGCTGCATTAATGAATCGGCCAACGCGCGGGGAGAGGCG
GTTTGCGTATTGGGCGCTCTTCCGCTTCCTCGCTCACTGACTCGCTGCGCTCGGTCGTTCGGCTGCGGCG
AGCGGTATCAGCTCACTCAAAGGCGGTAATACGGTTATCCACAGAATCAGGGGATAACGCAGGAAAGAAC
ATGTGAGCAAAAGGCCAGCAAAAGGCCAGGAACCGTAAAAAGGCCGCGTTGCTGGCGTTTTTCCATAGGC
TCCGCCCCCCTGACGAGCATCACAAAAATCGACGCTCAAGTCAGAGGTGGCGAAACCCGACAGGACTATA
AAGATACCAGGCGTTTCCCCCTGGAAGCTCCCTCGTGCGCTCTCCTGTTCCGACCCTGCCGCTTACCGGA
TACCTGTCCGCCTTTCTCCCTTCGGGAAGCGTGGCGCTTTCTCATAGCTCACGCTGTAGGTATCTCAGTT
CGGTGTAGGTCGTTCGCTCCAAGCTGGGCTGTGTGCACGAACCCCCCGTTCAGCCCGACCGCTGCGCCTT
ATCCGGTAACTATCGTCTTGAGTCCAACCCGGTAAGACACGACTTATCGCCACTGGCAGCAGCCACTGGT
AACAGGATTAGCAGAGCGAGGTATGTAGGCGGTGCTACAGAGTTCTTGAAGTGGTGGCCTAACTACGGCT
ACACTAGAAGAACAGTATTTGGTATCTGCGCTCTGCTGAAGCCAGTTACCTTCGGAAAAAGAGTTGGTAG
CTCTTGATCCGGCAAACAAACCACCGCTGGTAGCGGTGGTTTTTTTGTTTGCAAGCAGCAGATTACGCGC
AGAAAAAAAGGATCTCAAGAAGATCCTTTGATCTTTTCTACGGGGTCTGACACTCAGTGGAACGAAAACT
CACGTTAAGGGATTTTGGTCATGAGATTATCAAAAAGGATCTTCACCTAGATCCTTTTAAATTAAAAATG
AAGTTTTAAATCAATCTAAAGTATATATGAGTAAACTTGGTCTGACAGTTACCAATGCTTAATCAGTGAG
GCACCTATCTCAGCGATCTGTCTATTTCGTTCATCCATAGTTGCCTGACTCCCCGTCGTGTAGATAACTA
CGATACGGGAGGGCTTACCATCTGGCCCCAGTGCTGCAATGATACCGCGGCTACCACGCTCACCGGCTCC
AGATTTATCAGCAATAAACCAGCCAGCCGGAAGGGCCGAGCGCAGAAGTGGTCCTGCAACTTTATCCGCC
TCCATCCAGTCTATTAATTGTTGCCGGGAAGCTAGAGTAAGTAGTTCGCCAGTTAATAGTTTGCGCAACG
TTGTTGCCATTGCTACAGGCATCGTGGTGTCACGCTCGTCGTTTGGTATGGCTTCATTCAGCTCCGGTTC
CCAACGATCAAGGCGAGTTACATGATCCCCCATGTTGTGCAAAAAAGCGGTTAGCTCCTTCGGTCCTCCG
ATCGTTGTCAGAAGTAAGTTGGCCGCAGTGTTATCACTCATGGTTATGGCAGCACTGCATAATTCTCTTA
CTGTCATGCCATCCGTAAGATGCTTTTCTGTGACTGGTGAGTACTCAACCAAGTCATTCTGAGAATAGTG
TATGCGGCGACCGAGTTGCTCTTGCCCGGCGTCAATACGGGATAATACCGCGCCACATAGCAGAACTTTA
AAAGTGCTCATCATTGGAAAACGTTCTTCGGGGCGAAAACTCTCAAGGATCTTACCGCTGTTGAGATCCA
GTTCGATGTAACCCACTCGTGCACCCAACTGATCTTCAGCATCTTTTACTTTCACCAGCGTTTCTGGGTG
AGCAAAAACAGGAAGGCAAAATGCCGCAAAAAAGGGAATAAGGGCGACACGGAAATGTTGAATACTCATA
CTCTTCCTTTTTCAATATTATTGAAGCATTTATCAGGGTTATTGTCTCATGAGCGGATACATATTTGAAT
GTATTTAGAAAAATAAACAAATAGGGGTTCCGCGCACATTTCCCCGAAAAGTGCCACCTGACGTCGACGG
ATCGGGAGATCGATCTCCCGATCCCCTAGGGTCGACTCTCAGTACAATCTGCTCTGATGCCGCATAGTTA
AGCCAGTATCTGCTCCCTGCTTGTGTGTTGGAGGTCGCTGAGTAGTGCGCGAGCAAAATTTAAGCTACAA
CAAGGCAAGGCTTGACCGACAATTGCATGAAGAATCTGCTTAGGGTTAGGCGTTTTGCGCTGCTTCGCGA
TGTACGGGCCAGATATACGCGTTGACATTGATTATTGACTAGTTATTAATAGTAATCAATTACGGGGTCA
TTAGTTCATAGCCCATATATGGAGTTCCGCGTTACATAACTTACGGTAAATGGCCCGCCTGGCTGACCGC
CCAACGACCCCCGCCCATTGACGTCAATAATGACGTATGTTCCCATAGTAACGCCAATAGGGACTTTCCA
TTGACGTCAATGGGTGGAGTATTTACGGTAAACTGCCCACTTGGCAGTACATCAAGTGTATCATATGCCA
AGTACGCCCCCTATTGACGTCAATGACGGTAAATGGCCCGCCTGGCATTATGCCCAGTACATGACCTTAT
GGGACTTTCCTACTTGGCAGTACATCTACGTATTAGTCATCGCTATTACCATGGTGATGCGGTTTTGGCA
GTACATCAATGGGCGTGGATAGCGGTTTGACTCACGGGGATTTCCAAGTCTCCACCCCATTGACGTCAAT
GGGAGTTTGTTTTGGCACCAAAATCAACGGGACTTTCCAAAATGTCGTAACAACTCCGCCCCATTGACGC
AAATGGGCGGTAGGCGTGTACGGTGGGAGGTCTATATAAGCAGAGCTGGTTTAGTGAACCGTCAGATCCG
CTAGAGATCCGCGGCCGCTAATACGACTCACTATAGGGAGAGCCGCCACCATGAAACGGACAGCCGACGG
AAGCGAGTTCGAGTCACCAAAGAAGAAGCGGAAAGTCATGTCTGAAGTCGAGTTTAGCCACGAGTATTGG
ATGAGGCACGCACTGACCCTGGCAAAGCGAGCACGGGATGAAAGAGAAGTCCCCGTGGGCGCCGTGCTGG
TGCTCAACAATAGAGTGATCGGAGAGGGATGGAACAAGGCAATCGGCCTCCACGACCCTACCGCACACGC
AGAGATCATGGCACTGAGGCAGGGAGGCCTGGTCATGCAGAATTACCGCCTGTACGATGCCACCCTGTAT
TCGACACTCGAGCCATGCGTGATGTGCGCAGGAGCAATGATCCACAGCAGGATCGGAAGAGTGGTGTTCG
GAGTGCGGGGCGCCAGGCACGGCGCAGTAGGCTCCCTGATGAATGTGCTGCACTACCCCGGCATAAAGCA
CCGGGTGGAGATCACAGAGGGAATCCTGGCAGACGAGTGCGCCGCCCTGCTGTGCCGTTTCTTTAGAATG
CCGAGACGGGTGTTCAATGCCCAGAAGAACGCACAGAGCTCCATCAACTCTGGAGGATCTAGCGGAGGAT
CCTCTGGCAGCGAGACACCAGGAACAAGCGAGTCAGCAACACCAGAGAGCAGTGGCGGCAGCAGCGGCGG
CAGCGACAAGAAGTACAGCATCGGCCTGGCCATCGGCACCAACTCTGTGGGCTGGGCCGTGATCACCGAC
GAGTACAAGGTGCCCAGCAAGAAATTCAAGGTGCTGGGCAACACCGACCGGCACAGCATCAAGAAGAACC
TGATCGGAGCCCTGCTGTTCGACAGCGGCGAAACAGCCGAGGCCACCCGGCTGAAGAGAACCGCCAGAAG
AAGATACACCAGACGGAAGAACCGGATCTGCTATCTGCAAGAGATCTTCAGCAACGAGATGGCCAAGGTG
GACGACAGCTTCTTCCACAGACTGGAAGAGTCCTTCCTGGTGGAAGAGGATAAGAAGCACGAGCGGCACC
CCATCTTCGGCAACATCGTGGACGAGGTGGCCTACCACGAGAAGTACCCCACCATCTACCACCTGAGAAA
GAAACTGGTGGACAGCACCGACAAGGCCGACCTGCGGCTGATCTATCTGGCCCTGGCCCACATGATCAAG
TTCCGGGGCCACTTCCTGATCGAGGGCGACCTGAACCCCGACAACAGCGACGTGGACAAGCTGTTCATCC
AGCTGGTGCAGACCTACAACCAGCTGTTCGAGGAAAACCCCATCAACGCCAGCGGCGTGGACGCCAAGGC
CATCCTGTCTGCCAGACTGAGCAAGAGCAGACGGCTGGAAAATCTGATCGCCCAGCTGCCCGGCGAAAAG
AAGAATGGCCTGTTCGGAAACCTGATTGCCCTGAGCCTGGGCCTGACCCCCAACTTCAAGAGCAACTTCG
ACCTGGCCGAGGATGCCAAACTGCAGCTGAGCAAGGACACCTACGACGACGACCTGGACAACCTGCTGGC
CCAGATCGGCGACCAGTACGCCGACCTGTT
Features (pLannotate 1.2.2; 16 found; start..end, strand, type, name):
   3353..3577    +  polyA_signal   bGH poly(A) signal: bovine growth hormone polyadenylation signal
   3581..3602    +  promoter       SV40 promoter (fragment): SV40 enhancer and early promoter
   3607..3623    +  misc_feature   MCS (fragment): pBluescript multiple cloning site
   3672..3688    -  protein_bind   lac operator: The lac repressor binds to the lac operator to inhibit transcription in E. coli. This inhibition can be relieved by adding lactose or isopropyl-β-D-thiogalactopyranoside (IPTG). lac repressor encoded by lacI
   3696..3726    -  promoter       lac promoter: promoter for the E. coli lac operon
   3741..3762    -  protein_bind   CAP binding site: CAP binding activates transcription in the presence of cAMP. E. coli catabolite activator protein
   3775..3867    -  CDS            lacI (fragment): lac repressor; lacI; The lac repressor binds to the lac operator to inhibit transcription in E. coli. This inhibition can be relieved by adding lactose or isopropyl-β-D-thiogalactopyranoside (IPTG).
   4050..4638    -  rep_origin     ori: high-copy-number ColE1/pMB1/pBR322/pUC origin of replication
   4809..5669    -  CDS            AmpR: β-lactamase; bla; confers resistance to ampicillin, carbenicillin, and related antibiotics
   5670..5774    -  promoter       AmpR promoter: bla
   5845..5889    -  misc_feature   bom (fragment): basis of mobility region from pBR322
   6044..6423    +  enhancer       CMV enhancer: human cytomegalovirus immediate early enhancer
   6424..6627    +  promoter       CMV promoter: human cytomegalovirus (CMV) immediate early promoter
   6669..6687    +  promoter       T7 promoter: promoter for bacteriophage T7 RNA polymerase
   6758..7237    +  CDS            tadA: TADA_ECOLI - Also known as yfhC. Experimental evidence at protein level: Swiss-Prot protein existence level 1. Catalyzes the deamination of adenosine to inosine at the wobble position 34 of tRNA(Arg2). Essential for cell viability. From Escherichia coli (strain K12).
   7355..3236    +  CDS            dCas9 (fragment) (across the origin): catalytically dead mutant of the Cas9 endonuclease from the Streptococcus pyogenes Type II CRISPR/Cas system RNA-guided DNA-binding protein that lacks endonuclease activity due to the D10A mutation in the RuvC catalytic domain and the N863A mutation in the HNH catalytic domain
