[The description below was written by a language model from this plasmid's Addgene catalogue record and pLannotate feature annotations shown in this document.]
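Description:
ABE-RA5.5 is a mammalian expression plasmid of about 8.2 kb, built on a pCMV backbone, that encodes an adenine base editor. It is propagated in E. coli from a high-copy ColE1/pBR322-type origin and selected with ampicillin through the β-lactamase gene and its native promoter. The backbone also carries fragments left over from earlier cloning vectors: a lac promoter/operator with CAP binding site, part of lacI, a bom fragment, and short SV40 promoter and multiple cloning site fragments. None of these appears to contribute to the editor's function. No mammalian selection marker is annotated.

The payload is a single open reading frame of roughly 4.8 kb driven by the human CMV immediate early enhancer and promoter and terminated by the bovine growth hormone polyadenylation signal. A T7 promoter sits just upstream of the coding region and could support in vitro transcription. The fusion places an evolved variant of the E. coli tRNA adenosine deaminase TadA at the N-terminus. This variant, TadA-RA5.5, carries more than twenty listed substitutions, and one of them is recorded with a residue number that looks like a typographical error. A gap in the annotation, presumably a linker, separates TadA from Streptococcus pyogenes Cas9. The automated annotation labels the Cas9 segment as dCas9, but the catalogue entry specifies the D10A form, which is a nickase rather than a fully inactive enzyme. Nuclear localization signals are not annotated.

When co-delivered with a separately supplied guide RNA, which this plasmid does not encode, the editor is directed to a genomic target where the deaminase converts adenine to inosine, yielding A•T to G•C changes without a double-strand break. The associated publication describes this variant as expanding the sequence-context compatibility of adenine base editing.
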