Addgene plasmid #208316: ABE-RA5.5
Purpose: Expresses ABE-RA5.5 in mammalian cells
Depositing lab: Weixin Tang. Depositing organization: University of Chicago. Publication: An adenine base editor variant expands context compatibility. Xiao YL, Wu Y, Tang W. Nat Biotechnol. 2024 Jan 2. doi: 10.1038/s41587-023-01994-3. PubMed 38168987.
Backbone
  Vector backbone: pCMV with a BR322 origin
  Backbone size w/o insert (bp): 3402
  Vector type: Mammalian Expression
Growth in bacteria
  Bacterial resistance: Ampicillin, 100 μg/mL
  Growth temperature: 37°C
  Growth strain: DH5alpha
  Copy number: High Copy
Gene/Insert
  Gene/Insert name: TadA-RA5.5-SpCas9 D10A
  Species: E. coli
  Insert size (bp): 4818
  Mutation: W23R, H36L, R47K, P48A, R51L, I76Y, V82S, A106V, D108G, K110R, T111H, A114V, D119N, H123Y, M1216I, N127K, S146C, D147R, R152P, Q154R, E155V, I156F, K157N, K161N, T166I, D167N
  Cloning method: Restriction Enzyme; 5′ cloning site Unknown (unknown if destroyed); 3′ cloning site Unknown (unknown if destroyed)
Terms and licenses: Academic/Nonprofit Terms; Industry Terms: Not Available to Industry
How to cite: ABE-RA5.5 was a gift from Weixin Tang (Addgene plasmid # 208316 ; http://n2t.net/addgene:208316 ; RRID:Addgene_208316)
